>Addgene plasmid #24266 | pCDNA3 T7 DLC1 | addgene partial sequence | sequence record 30562 | 24266 with CMV-F
AGCAGAGCTCTCTGGCTACTAGAGAACCCACTGCTTACTGGCTTATCGAAATTAATACGACTCCCCTTTN
GGGAGACCCAAGCTTATGGCTAGCATGACTGGTGGACAGCAAATGGGTGGATCC
[264 nt withheld, positions 125-388]
TAAGAATTCTGCAGATATCCATCACACTGGCGGCCGCTCGAGCATGCATCTAGAGGGCCCTATTCTATAG
TGTCACCTAAATGCTAGAGCTCGCTGATCAGCCTCGACTGTGCCTTCTAGTTGCCAGCCATCTGTTGTTT
GCCCCTCCCCCGTGCCTTCCTTGACCCTGGAAGGTGCCACTCCCACTGTCCTTTCCTAATAAAATGAGGA
AATTGCATCGCATTGTCTGAGTANGTGTCATTCTATTCTGGGGGGTGGGGTGGGGCAGGACAGCAAGGGG
GAGGATGGGAANACAATAGCANGCATGCTGGGNGATGCGGTGGGCTC
