[The description below was written by a language model from this plasmid's Addgene catalogue record.]
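Description:
pCDNA3 T7 DLC1 is a mammalian expression plasmid built on the commercial pcDNA3 backbone (5446 bp without insert). It is propagated in E. coli as a high-copy plasmid under ampicillin selection. The pcDNA3 backbone normally drives inserts from the CMV immediate-early promoter with a downstream polyadenylation signal. It also usually carries a neomycin resistance cassette for G418 selection of stable mammalian lines and an f1 origin. None of these elements is itemised in this record, and no feature table is supplied to confirm them.

The gene/insert fields are largely empty: no insert name, species, size or tag is recorded, so the payload has to be inferred from the plasmid name. "DLC1" suggests a dynein light chain 1 coding sequence, which would fit the associated publication on JNK phosphorylation of Bim-related Bcl2 family members and Bax-dependent apoptosis, but the record does not state this. "T7" may denote a T7 epitope tag fused to the protein, although it could simply refer to the T7 promoter found in the backbone; the record does not settle the question. The insert was cloned by restriction digestion between HindIII (5′) and EcoRI (3′), and both sites were preserved, so the fragment can be excised again. T7 and SP6 primers flanking the cloning site are listed for sequencing from each end.

The plasmid is presumably meant for expressing the encoded protein in transfected mammalian cells, in studies of apoptotic signalling. The insert identity and any tag should be verified by sequencing.
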