Addgene plasmid #24266: pCDNA3 T7 DLC1
Depositing lab: Roger Davis. Depositing organization: University of Massachusetts, Worcester. Publication: JNK phosphorylation of Bim-related members of the Bcl2 family induces Bax-dependent apoptosis. Lei K, Davis RJ. Proc Natl Acad Sci U S A. 2003 Mar 4. 100(5):2432-7. 10.1073/pnas.0438011100 PubMed 12591950.
Backbone
  Vector backbone: pcDNA3
  Backbone manufacturer: invitrogen
  Backbone size w/o insert (bp): 5446
  Vector type: Mammalian Expression
Growth in bacteria
  Bacterial resistance: Ampicillin, 100 μg/mL
  Growth temperature: 37°C
  Growth strain: DH5alpha
  Copy number: High Copy
Gene/Insert
  Cloning method: Restriction Enzyme; 5′ cloning site Hind III (not destroyed); 3′ cloning site EcoRI (not destroyed)
  Sequencing primers: 5′ T7; 3′ SP6
Terms and licenses: Academic/Nonprofit Terms; Industry Terms: Not Available to Industry
How to cite: pCDNA3 T7 DLC1 was a gift from Roger Davis (Addgene plasmid # 24266 ; http://n2t.net/addgene:24266 ; RRID:Addgene_24266)
